Addgene plasmid #230828: TRE-FRT-MCS-WPRE-SV40 - GCH27
Purpose: (Empty Backbone) AAV cloning vector for Flpo-dependent expression under the TRE promoter.
Depositing lab: Kimberly Ritola. Depositing organization: University of North Carolina at Chapel Hill.
Backbone
  Vector backbone: CAG-FRT-MCS-WPRE-SV40 - GCH3
  Backbone manufacturer: Ritola Lab
  Vector type: AAV ; Cloning Vector, FLP/FRT
Growth in bacteria
  Bacterial resistance: Ampicillin, 100 μg/mL
  Growth temperature: 37°C
  Growth strain: NEB Stable
  Copy number: High Copy
Gene/Insert
  Gene/Insert name: None
Terms and licenses: Academic/Nonprofit Terms; Industry Terms: Not Available to Industry
Depositor comments: 5' cloning site: BglII (not destroyed), 3' cloning site: AgeI (not destroyed)
How to cite: TRE-FRT-MCS-WPRE-SV40 - GCH27 was a gift from Kimberly Ritola (Addgene plasmid # 230828 ; http://n2t.net/addgene:230828 ; RRID:Addgene_230828)
