[The description below was written by a language model from this plasmid's Addgene catalogue record and pLannotate feature annotations shown in this document.]
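Description:
TRE-FRT-MCS-WPRE-SV40 - GCH27 is an empty AAV transfer (cloning) vector of about 4.9 kb, derived from the related CAG-FRT-MCS-WPRE-SV40 backbone and designed for Flp (Flpo)-dependent transgene expression under a tetracycline-responsive promoter. It is propagated in E. coli as a high-copy plasmid using a ColE1/pUC-type origin and selected through the β-lactamase (AmpR) gene. An M13 phage origin and leftover fragments of lacI, lacZα, the lac promoter/operator, bom and rop are also annotated in the backbone and appear to be remnants of the parental cloning plasmid rather than functional parts of the payload. A recombination-deficient growth strain is recorded, consistent with the need to keep the repeat-rich ITRs intact.

The packaged cassette lies between two AAV2 inverted terminal repeats, which provide the signals for replication and encapsidation of the genome into AAV particles. In the numbering of the sequence record the cassette runs on the reverse strand: a tetracycline response element with seven tetO copies plus a fragment of a TRE3G-type minimal promoter, then a pBluescript-derived multiple cloning site flanked by two FRT sites annotated in opposite orientations, followed by WPRE to enhance transcript stability and expression, and an SV40 polyadenylation signal. No insert is present; the depositor lists BglII and AgeI as the 5' and 3' cloning sites. The oppositely oriented FRT sites suggest that a gene placed between them in antisense orientation would be inverted by Flp recombinase into the sense orientation. Expression would then require both Flp and a tetracycline-controlled transactivator, neither of which is encoded on the plasmid. This allows intersectional, inducible expression in targeted cell populations.
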