Features (pLannotate 1.2.2; 22 found; start..end, strand, type, name):
      1..589     +  rep_origin     ori: high-copy-number ColE1/pMB1/pBR322/pUC origin of replication
    772..864     +  CDS            lacI (fragment): lac repressor; lacI; The lac repressor binds to the lac operator to inhibit transcription in E. coli. This inhibition can be relieved by adding lactose or isopropyl-β-D-thiogalactopyranoside (IPTG).
    877..898     +  protein_bind   CAP binding site: CAP binding activates transcription in the presence of cAMP. E. coli catabolite activator protein
    913..943     +  promoter       lac promoter: promoter for the E. coli lac operon
    951..967     +  protein_bind   lac operator: The lac repressor binds to the lac operator to inhibit transcription in E. coli. This inhibition can be relieved by adding lactose or isopropyl-β-D-thiogalactopyranoside (IPTG). lac repressor encoded by lacI
   1007..1147    -  repeat_region  AAV2 ITR: inverted terminal repeat of adeno-associated virus serotype 2 inverted
   1162..1230    +  CDS            large T antigen (fragment): large T antigen from SV40 (simian virus 40)
   1253..1374    +  polyA_signal   SV40 poly(A) signal: SV40 polyadenylation signal
   1390..1978    -  misc_feature   WPRE: woodchuck hepatitis virus posttranscriptional regulatory element
   1985..2032    +  protein_bind   FRT: FLP-mediated recombination occurs in the 8-bp core sequence TCTAGAAA (Turan and Bode, 2011). FLP recombinase from the Saccharomyces cerevisiae 2μ plasmid
   2033..2140    -  misc_feature   MCS: pBluescript multiple cloning site
   2141..2188    -  protein_bind   FRT: FLP-mediated recombination occurs in the 8-bp core sequence TCTAGAAA (Turan and Bode, 2011). FLP recombinase from the Saccharomyces cerevisiae 2μ plasmid
   2265..2310    -  promoter       TRE3GV promoter (fragment): 3rd-generation Tet-responsive promoter that can be activated by binding of Tet-On® 3G, optimized for retroviral and lentiviral vectors
   2324..2594    +  protein_bind   tetracycline response element: contains seven copies of the tetracycline operator tetO tetracycline repressor TetR
   2625..2765    +  repeat_region  AAV2 ITR: inverted terminal repeat of adeno-associated virus serotype 2 inverted
   2774..2928    +  CDS            lacZα (fragment): LacZα fragment of β-galactosidase; lacZ fragment
   2934..2985    -  misc_feature   bom (fragment): basis of mobility region from pBR322
   3004..3384    +  rep_origin     M13 ori (sequence partly withheld): M13 bacteriophage origin of replication; arrow indicates direction of (+) strand synthesis
   3460..3509    -  misc_feature   bom (fragment): basis of mobility region from pBR322
   3611..3646    -  CDS            rop (fragment): Rop protein, which maintains plasmids at low copy number; rop
   3741..3845    +  promoter       AmpR promoter: bla
   3846..4706    +  CDS            AmpR: β-lactamase; bla; confers resistance to ampicillin, carbenicillin, and related antibiotics
>Addgene plasmid #230828 | TRE-FRT-MCS-WPRE-SV40 - GCH27 | addgene full sequence | sequence record 466645 | Addgene NGS Result
TTGAGATCCTTTTTTTCTGCGCGTAATCTGCTGCTTGCAAACAAAAAAACCACCGCTACCAGCGGTGGTT
TGTTTGCCGGATCAAGAGCTACCAACTCTTTTTCCGAAGGTAACTGGCTTCAGCAGAGCGCAGATACCAA
ATACTGTTCTTCTAGTGTAGCCGTAGTTAGGCCACCACTTCAAGAACTCTGTAGCACCGCCTACATACCT
CGCTCTGCTAATCCTGTTACCAGTGGCTGCTGCCAGTGGCGATAAGTCGTGTCTTACCGGGTTGGACTCA
AGACGATAGTTACCGGATAAGGCGCAGCGGTCGGGCTGAACGGGGGGTTCGTGCACACAGCCCAGCTTGG
AGCGAACGACCTACACCGAACTGAGATACCTACAGCGTGAGCTATGAGAAAGCGCCACGCTTCCCGAAGG
GAGAAAGGCGGACAGGTATCCGGTAAGCGGCAGGGTCGGAACAGGAGAGCGCACGAGGGAGCTTCCAGGG
GGAAACGCCTGGTATCTTTATAGTCCTGTCGGGTTTCGCCACCTCTGACTTGAGCGTCGATTTTTGTGAT
GCTCGTCAGGGGGGCGGAGCCTATGGAAAAACGCCAGCAACGCGGCCTTTTTACGGTTCCTGGCCTTTTG
CTGGCCTTTTGCTCACATGTTCTTTCCTGCGTTATCCCCTGATTCTGTGGATAACCGTATTACCGCCTTT
GAGTGAGCTGATACCGCTCGCCGCAGCCGAACGACCGAGCGCAGCGAGTCAGTGAGCGAGGAAGCGGAAG
AGCGCCCAATACGCAAACCGCCTCTCCCCGCGCGTTGGCCGATTCATTAATGCAGCTGGCACGACAGGTT
TCCCGACTGGAAAGCGGGCAGTGAGCGCAACGCAATTAATGTGAGTTAGCTCACTCATTAGGCACCCCAG
GCTTTACACTTTATGCTTCCGGCTCGTATGTTGTGTGGAATTGTGAGCGGATAACAATTTCACACAGGAA
ACAGCTATGACCATGATTACGAATTGCCTGCAGGCAGCTGCGCGCTCGCTCGCTCACTGAGGCCGCCCGG
GCAAAGCCCGGGCGTCGGGCGACCTTTGGTCGCCCGGCCTCAGTGAGCGAGCGAGCGCGCAGAGAGGGAG
TGGCCAACTCCATCACTAGGGGTTCCTATCGATGGCGCGCCTACCACATTTGTAGAGGTTTTACTTGCTT
TAAAAAACCTCCCACATCTCCCCCTGAACCTGAAACATAAAATGAATGCAATTGTTGTTGTTAACTTGTT
TATTGCAGCTTATAATGGTTACAAATAAAGCAATAGCATCACAAATTTCACAAATAAAGCATTTTTTTCA
CTGCATTCTAGTTGTGGTTTGTCCAAACTCATCAATGTATCTTATCATGTCTGTGTACAGCGGGGAGGCG
GCCCAAAGGGAGATCCGACTCGTCTGAGGGCGAAGGCGAAGACGCGGAAGAGGCCGCAGAGCCGGCAGCA
GGCCGCGGGAAGGAAGGTCCGCTGGATTGAGGGCCGAAGGGACGTAGCAGAAGGACGTCCCGCGCAGAAT
CCAGGTGGCAACACAGGCGAGCAGCCAAGGAAAGGACGATGATTTCCCCGACAACACCACGGAATTGTCA
GTGCCCAACAGCCGAGCCCCTGTCCAGCAGCGGGCAAGGCAGGCGGCGATGAGTTCCGCCGTGGCAATAG
GGAGGGGGAAAGCGAAAGTCCCGGAAAGGAGCTGACAGGTGGTGGCAATGCCCCAACCAGTGGGGGTTGC
GTCAGCAAACACAGTGCACACCACGCCACGTTGCCTGACAACGGGCCACAACTCCTCATAAAGAGACAGC
AACCAGGATTTATACAAGGAGGAGAAAATGAAAGCCATACGGGAAGCAATAGCATGATACAAAGGCATTA
AAGCAGCGTATCCACATAGCGTAAAAGGAGCAACATAGTTAAGAATACCAGTCAATCTTTCACAAATTTT
GTAATCCAGAGGTTGATTGCTAGCGAAGTTCCTATTCCGAAGTTCCTATTCTCTAGAAAGTATAGGAACT
TCGGTACCGGGCCCCCCCTCGAGGTCGACGGTATCGATAAGCTTGATATCGAATTCCTGCAGCCCGGGGG
ATCCACTAGTTCTAGAGCGGCCGCCACCGCGGTGGAGCTCGAAGTTCCTATACTTTCTAGAGAATAGGAA
CTTCGGAATAGGAACTTCACCGGTCAATTCGGGGCCGCGGAGGCTGGATCGGTCCCGGTGTCTTCTATGG
AGGTCAAAACAGCGTGGATGGCGTCTCCAGGCGATCTGACGGTTCACTAAACGAGCTCTGCTTATATAGG
TCGAGTTTACCACTCCCTATCAGTGATAGAGAAAAGTGAAAGTCGAGTTTACCACTCCCTATCAGTGATA
GAGAAAAGTGAAAGTCGAGTTTACCACTCCCTATCAGTGATAGAGAAAAGTGAAAGTCGAGTTTACCACT
CCCTATCAGTGATAGAGAAAAGTGAAAGTCGAGTTTACCACTCCCTATCAGTGATAGAGAAAAGTGAAAG
TCGAGTTTACCACTCCCTATCAGTGATAGAGAAAAGTGAAAGTCGAGTTTACCACTCCCTATCAGTGATA
GAGAAAAGTGAAAGTCGAGCTCGGTACCAGATCTAGGAACCCCTAGTGATGGAGTTGGCCACTCCCTCTC
TGCGCGCTCGCTCGCTCACTGAGGCCGGGCGACCAAAGGTCGCCCGACGCCCGGGCTTTGCCCGGGCGGC
CTCAGTGAGCGAGCGAGCGCGCAGCTGCCTGCAGGCAGCTTGGCACTGGCCGTCGTTTTACAACGTCGTG
ACTGGGAAAACCCTGGCGTTACCCAACTTAATCGCCTTGCAGCACATCCCCCTTTCGCCAGCTGGCGTAA
TAGCGAAGAGGCCCGCACCGATCGCCCTTCCCAACAGTTGCGCAGCCTGAATGGCGAATGGCGCCTGATG
CGGTATTTTCTCCTTACGCATCTGTGCGGTATTTCACACCGCATA
[142 nt withheld, positions 2986-3127]
C
[141 nt withheld, positions 3129-3269]
CCTTTGACGTTGGAGTCCACGTTCTTT
[37 nt withheld, positions 3297-3333]
ACCCTATCTCGGGCTATTCTTTTGATTTATAAGGGATTTTGCCGATTTCGGCCTATTGGTTAAAAAATGA
GCTGATTTAACAAAAATTTAACGCGAATTTTAACAAAATATTAACGTTTACAATTTTATGGTGCACTCTC
AGTACAATCTGCTCTGATGCCGCATAGTTAAGCCAGCCCCGACACCCGCCAACACCCGCTGACGCGCCCT
GACGGGCTTGTCTGCTCCCGGCATCCGCTTACAGACAAGCTGTGACCGTCTCCGGGAGCTGCATGTGTCA
GAGGTTTTCACCGTCATCACCGAAACGCGCGAGACGAAAGGGCCTCGTGATACGCCTATTTTTATAGGTT
AATGTCATGATAATAATGGTTTCTTAGACGTCAGGTGGCACTTTTCGGGGAAATGTGCGCGGAACCCCTA
TTTGTTTATTTTTCTAAATACATTCAAATATGTATCCGCTCATGAGACAATAACCCTGATAAATGCTTCA
ATAATATTGAAAAAGGAAGAGTATGAGTATTCAACATTTCCGTGTCGCCCTTATTCCCTTTTTTGCGGCA
TTTTGCCTTCCTGTTTTTGCTCACCCAGAAACGCTGGTGAAAGTAAAAGATGCTGAAGATCAGTTGGGTG
CACGAGTGGGTTACATCGAACTGGATCTCAACAGCGGTAAGATCCTTGAGAGTTTTCGCCCCGAAGAACG
TTTTCCAATGATGAGCACTTTTAAAGTTCTGCTATGTGGCGCGGTATTATCCCGTATTGACGCCGGGCAA
GAGCAACTCGGTCGCCGCATACACTATTCTCAGAATGACTTGGTTGAGTACTCACCAGTCACAGAAAAGC
ATCTTACGGATGGCATGACAGTAAGAGAATTATGCAGTGCTGCCATAACCATGAGTGATAACACTGCGGC
CAACTTACTTCTGACAACGATCGGAGGACCGAAGGAGCTAACCGCTTTTTTGCACAACATGGGGGATCAT
GTAACTCGCCTTGATCGTTGGGAACCGGAGCTGAATGAAGCCATACCAAACGACGAGCGTGACACCACGA
TGCCTGTAGCAATGGCAACAACGTTGCGCAAACTATTAACTGGCGAACTACTTACTCTAGCTTCCCGGCA
ACAATTAATAGACTGGATGGAGGCGGATAAAGTTGCAGGACCACTTCTGCGCTCGGCCCTTCCGGCTGGC
TGGTTTATTGCTGATAAATCTGGAGCCGGTGAGCGTGGGTCTCGCGGTATCATTGCAGCACTGGGGCCAG
ATGGTAAGCCCTCCCGTATCGTAGTTATCTACACGACGGGGAGTCAGGCAACTATGGATGAACGAAATAG
ACAGATCGCTGAGATAGGTGCCTCACTGATTAAGCATTGGTAACTGTCAGACCAAGTTTACTCATATATA
CTTTAGATTGATTTAAAACTTCATTTTTAATTTAAAAGGATCTAGGTGAAGATCCTTTTTGATAATCTCA
TGACCAAAATCCCTTAACGTGAGTTTTCGTTCCACTGAGCGTCAGACCCCGTAGAAAAGATCAAAGGATC
TTC
